>Addgene plasmid #199247 | pUC18T-mini-Tn7T-Gm-Pc-mCherry | addgene full sequence | sequence record 392611 | Addgene NGS Result
TCGCGCGTTTCGGTGACGACGGTGAAAACCTCTGACACATGCAGCTCCCGGAGACGGTCACAGCTTGTCT
GTAAGCGGATGCCGGGAGCAGACAAGCCCGTCAGGGCGCGTCAGCGGGTGTTGGCGGGTGTCGGGGCTGG
CTTAACTATGCGGCATCAGAGCAGATTGTACTGAGAGTGCACCATATGCGGTGTGAAATACCGCACAGAT
GCGTAAGGAGAAAATACCGCATCAGGCGCCATTCGCCATTCAGGCTGCGCAACTGTTGGGAAGGGCGATC
GGTGCGGGCCTCTTCGCTATTACGCCAGCTAGAGGACCAGCCGCGTAACCTGGCAAAATCGGTTACGGTT
GAGTAATAAATGGATGCCCTGCGTAAGCAGGTGTGGGCGGACAATAAAGTCTTAAACTGAACAAAATAGA
TCTAAACTATGACAATAAAGTCTTAAACTAGACAGAATAGTTGTAAACTGAAATCAGTCCAGTTATGCTG
TGAAAAAGCATACTGGACTTTTGTTATGGCTAAAGCAAACTCTTCATTTTCTGAAGTGCAAATTGCCCGT
CGTATTAAAGAGGGGCGTGGGGTTCGAGGTCGACGGTATCGATAAGCTAGCTTAATTAGCTGAGCTTGGA
CTCCTGTTGATAGATCCAGTAATGACCTCAGAACTCCATCTGGATTTGTTCAGAACGCTCGGTTGCCGCC
GGGCGTTTTTTATTGGTGAGAATCCAAGCTAGACTGCGATGAGTGGCAGGGCGGGGCGTAATTTTTTTAA
GGCAGTTATTGGTGCCCTTAAACGCCTGGGGTAATGACTCTCTAGCTTGAGGCATCAAATAAAACGAAAG
GCTCAGTCGAAAGACTGGGCCTTTCGTTTTATCTGTTGTTTGTCGGTGAACGCTCTCCTGAGTAGGACAA
ATCCGCCGCTAGGAGCTTGCGGCCCGGACGATCGAATTGGGGATCTTGAAGTACCTATTCCGAAGTTCCT
ATTCTCTAGAAAGTATAGGAACTTCAGAGCGCTTTTGAAGCTGATGTGCTTAAAAACTTACTCAATGGAA
TTCTAGATCGAATTGGCCGCGGCGTTGTGACAATTTACCGAACAACTCCGCGGCCGGGAAGCCGATCTCG
GCTTGAACGAATTGTTAGGTGGCGGTACTTGGGTCGATATCAAAGTGCATCACTTCTTCCCGTATGCCCA
ACTTTGTATAGAGAGCCACTGCGGGATCGTCACCGTAATCTGCTTGCACGTAGATCACATAAGCACCAAG
CGCGTTGGCCTCATGCTTGAGGAGATTGATGAGCGCGGTGGCAATGCCCTGCCTCCGGTGCTCGCCGGAG
ACTGCGAGATCATAGATATAGATCTCACTACGCGGCTGCTCAAACTTGGGCAGAACGTAAGCCGCGAGAG
CGCCAACAACCGCTTCTTGGTCGAAGGCAGCAAGCGCGATGAATGTCTTACTACGGAGCAAGTTCCCGAG
GTAATCGGAGTCCGGCTGATGTTGGGAGTAGGTGGCTACGTCTCCGAACTCACGACCGAAAAGATCAAGA
GCAGCCCGCATGGATTTGACTTGGTCAGGGCCGAGCCTACATGTGCGAATGATGCCCATACTTGAGCCAC
CTAACTTTGTTTTAGGGCGACTGCCCTGCTGCGTAACATCGTTGCTGCTGCGTAACATCGTTGCTGCTCC
ATAACATCAAACATCGACCCACGGCGTAACGCGCTTGCTGCTTGGATGCCCGAGGCATAGACTGTACAAA
AAAACAGTCATAACAAGCCATGAAAACCGCCACTGCGCCGTTACCACCGCTGCGTTCGGTCAAGGTTCTG
GACCAGTTGCGTGAGCGCATACGCTACTTGCATTACAGTTTACGAACCGAACAGGCTTATGTCAATTCGA
TCCATTGCTGTTGACAAAGGGAATCAGGGGATCTTGAAGTTCCTATTCCGAAGTTCCTATTCTCTAGAAA
GTATAGGAACTTCAGAGCGCTTTTGAAGCTAATTCGATCATGCATGAGCTCTTACTTGTACAGTTCGTCC
ATGCCGCCGGTCGAGTGGCGGCCTTCGGCGCGTTCGTACTGTTCCACGATGGTGTAGTCTTCGTTGTGCG
AGGTGATGTCCAGCTTGATGTTCACGTTGTAGGCGCCCGGCAGCTGCACCGGCTTCTTGGCCTTGTAGGT
GGTCTTCACTTCGGCGTCGTAGTGGCCGCCGTCCTTCAGCTTCAGGCGCTGCTTGATTTCGCCCTTCAGG
GCGCCGTCTTCCGGGTACATGCGTTCCGACGAGGCTTCCCAGCCCATGGTCTTCTTCTGCATCACCGGGC
CGTCCGACGGGAAGTTGGTGCCGCGCAGCTTCACCTTGTAGATGAATTCGCCGTCCTGCAGCGACGAGTC
CTGGGTCACGGTCACCACGCCGCCGTCTTCGAAGTTCATCACGCGTTCCCACTTGAAGCCTTCCGGGAAC
GACAGCTTCAGGTAGTCCGGGATGTCGGCCGGGTGCTTCACGTAGGCCTTCGAGCCGTACATGAACTGCG
GCGACAGGATGTCCCAGGCGAACGGCAGCGGGCCGCCCTTGGTCACCTTCAGCTTGGCGGTCTGGGTGCC
TTCGTACGGGCGGCCTTCGCCTTCGCCTTCGATTTCGAATTCGTGGCCGTTCACCGAGCCTTCCATGTGC
ACCTTGAAGCGCATGAATTCCTTGATGATGGCCATGTTGTCTTCTTCGCCCTTCGACACCATGTAGTCCT
CCTGCCACCGTTTAATTCGGATCCACGGGTTCGCTACCTGCATTACAGCCTACAGACCGAGAAGGCTTAT
GTCTACTGGGCCAAGGCATTTGTGTTGTGGACGGCCCGCAGCCATGGTGGGTTTCGACATCCGCGCGAAA
TGGGGCAAGCTGAAGTCGAGGGTTTTCTGACCATGCTCGCCACCGAGAAGCAAGTGGCGCCGGCCACCCA
CCGGCAGGCGCTCAACGCGCTGTTGTTCTTGTATCGGCAGGTACCTCGCGAAGGCCTTGCAGGCCAACCA
GATAAGTGAAATCTAGTTCCAAACTATTTTGTCATTTTTAATTTTCGTATTAGCTTACGACGCTACACCC
AGTTCCCATCTATTTTGTCACTCTTCCCTAAATAATCCTTAAAAACTCCATTTCCACCCCTCCCAGTTCC
CAACTATTTTGTCCGCCCACAGCGGGGCATTTTTCTTCCTGTTATGTTTGGGCGCTGCATTAATGAATCG
GCCAACGCGCGGGGAGAGGCGGTTTGCGTATTGGGCGCTCTTCCGCTTCCTCGCTCACTGACCCGCTGCG
CTCGGTCGTTCGGCTGCGGCGAGCGGTATCAGAGCTTATCGGCCAGCCTCGCAGAGCAGGATTCCCGTTG
AGCACCGCCAGGTGCGAATAAGGGACAGTGAAGAAGGAACACCCGCTCGCGGGTGGGCCTACTTCACCTA
TCCTGCCCGGCTGACGCCGTTGGATACACCAAGGAAAGTCTACACGAACCCTTTGGCAAAATCCTGTATA
TCGTGCGAAAAAGGATGGATATACCGAAAAAATCGCTATAATGACCCCGAAGCAGGGTTATGCAGCGGAA
AGTATACCTTAAGGAATCCCCTGATAACGCAGGAAAGAACATGTGAGCAAAAGGCCAGCAAAAGGCCAGG
AACCGTAAAAAGGCCGCGTTGCTGGCGTTTTTCCATAGGCTCCGCCCCCCTGACGAGCATCACAAAAATC
GACGCTCGAGTCAGAGGTGGCGAAACCCGACAGGACTATAAAGATACCAGGCGTTTCCCCCTGGAAGCTC
CCTCGTGCGCTCTCCTGTTCCGACCCTGCCGCTTACCGGATACCTGTCCGCCTTTCTCCCTTCGGGAAGC
GTGGCGCTTTCTCATAGCTCACGCTGTAGGTATCTCAGTTCGGTGTAGGTCGTTCGCTCCAAGCTGGGCT
GTGTGCACGAACCCCCCGTTCAGCCCGACCGCTGCGCCTTATCCGGTAACTATCGTCTTGAGTCCAACCC
GGTAAGACACGACTTATCGCCACTGGCAGCAGCCACTGGTAACAGGATTAGCAGAGCGAGGTATGTAGGC
GGTGCTACAGAGTTCTTGAAGTGGTGGCCTAACTACGGCTACACTAGAAGAACAGTATTTGGTATCTGCG
CTCTGCTGAAGCCAGTTACCTTCGGAAAAAGAGTTGGTAGCTCTTGATCCGGCAAACAAACCACCGCTGG
TAGCGGTGGTTTTTTTGTTTGCAAGCAGCAGATTACGCGCAGAAAAAAAGGATCTCAAGAAGATCCTTTG
ATCTTTTCTACGGGGTCTGACGCTCAGTGGAACGAAAACTCACGTTAAGGGATTTTGGTCATGAGATTAT
CAAAAAGGATCTTCACCTAGATCCTTTTAAATTAAAAATGAAGTTTTAAATCAATCTAAAGTATATATGA
GTAAACTTGGTCTGACAGTTACCAATGCTTAATCAGTGAGGCACCTATCTCAGCGATCTGTCTATTTCGT
TCATCCATAGTTGCCTGACTCCCCGTCGTGTAGATAACTACGATACGGGAGGGCTTACCATCTGGCCCCA
GTGCTGCAATGATACCGCGAGACCCACGCTCACCGGCTCCAGATTTATCAGCAATAAACCAGCCAGCCGG
AAGGGCCGAGCGCAGAAGTGGTCCTGCAACTTTATCCGCCTCCATCCAGTCTATTAATTGTTGCCGGGAA
GCTAGAGTAAGTAGTTCGCCAGTTAATAGTTTGCGCAACGTTGTTGCCATTGCTACAGGCATCGTGGTGT
CACGCTCGTCGTTTGGTATGGCTTCATTCAGCTCCGGTTCCCAACGATCAAGGCGAGTTACATGATCCCC
CATGTTGTGCAAAAAAGCGGTTAGCTCCTTCGGTCCTCCGATCGTTGTCAGAAGTAAGTTGGCCGCAGTG
TTATCACTCATGGTTATGGCAGCACTGCATAATTCTCTTACTGTCATGCCATCCGTAAGATGCTTTTCTG
TGACTGGTGAGTACTCAACCAAGTCATTCTGAGAATAGTGTATGCGGCGACCGAGTTGCTCTTGCCCGGC
GTCAATACGGGATAATACCGCGCCACATAGCAGAACTTTAAAAGTGCTCATCATTGGAAAACGTTCTTCG
GGGCGAAAACTCTCAAGGATCTTACCGCTGTTGAGATCCAGTTCGATGTAACCCACTCGTGCACCCAACT
GATCTTCAGCATCTTTTACTTTCACCAGCGTTTCTGGGTGAGCAAAAACAGGAAGGCAAAATGCCGCAAA
AAAGGGAATAAGGGCGACACGGAAATGTTGAATACTCATACTCTTCCTTTTTCAATATTATTGAAGCATT
TATCAGGGTTATTGTCTCATGAGCGGATACATATTTGAATGTATTTAGAAAAATAAACAAATAGGGGTTC
CGCGCACATTTCCCCGAAAAGTGCCACCTGACGTCTAAGAAACCATTATTATCATGACATTAACCTATAA
AAATAGGCGTATCACGAGGCCCTTTCGTC
Features (pLannotate 1.2.2; 20 found; start..end, strand, type, name):
    137..236     +  misc_feature   bom (fragment): basis of mobility region from pBR322
    242..310     -  CDS            lacZα (fragment): LacZα fragment of β-galactosidase; lacZ fragment
    382..580     -  mobile_element Tn7R (fragment): mini-Tn7 element (right end of the Tn7 transposon) Tn7
    584..608     -  misc_feature   MCS (fragment): pBluescript multiple cloning site
    629..723     +  terminator     lambda t0 terminator: transcription terminator from phage lambda
    733..762     +  CDS            CmR (fragment): chloramphenicol acetyltransferase confers resistance to chloramphenicol
    826..912     +  terminator     rrnB T1 terminator: Escherichia coli rrnB; transcription terminator T1 from the E. coli rrnB gene
    972..1005    +  protein_bind   FRT (minimal): supports FLP-mediated excision but not integration (Turan and Bode, 2011) FLP recombinase from the Saccharomyces cerevisiae 2μ plasmid
   1135..1668    -  CDS            GmR: gentamycin acetyltransferase; aacC1; confers resistance to gentamycin
   1857..1885    -  promoter       Pc promoter: intI1 (promoter lies within the coding sequence); class 1 integron promoter
   1926..1973    +  protein_bind   FRT: FLP-mediated recombination occurs in the 8-bp core sequence TCTAGAAA (Turan and Bode, 2011). FLP recombinase from the Saccharomyces cerevisiae 2μ plasmid
   2015..2722    -  CDS            mCherry: mCherry is a basic (constitutively fluorescent) red fluorescent protein published in 2004, derived from Discosoma sp.. It is reported to be a very rapidly-maturing monomer with low acid sensitivity.
   2732..2983    +  CDS            int (fragment): INT2_ECOLX - Protein inferred from homology: Swiss-Prot protein existence level 3. Putative integrase believed to be involved in the insertion of antibiotic resistance genes into plasmids and transposons. From Escherichia coli.
   3006..3171    -  mobile_element Tn7L: mini-Tn7 element (left end of the Tn7 transposon) Tn7
   3204..3258    -  CDS            lacI (fragment): lac repressor; lacI; The lac repressor binds to the lac operator to inhibit transcription in E. coli. This inhibition can be relieved by adding lactose or isopropyl-β-D-thiogalactopyranoside (IPTG).
   3330..3438    -  oriT           oriT: incP origin of transfer
   3670..4258    -  rep_origin     ori: high-copy-number ColE1/pMB1/pBR322/pUC origin of replication
   4429..5289    -  CDS            AmpR: β-lactamase; bla; confers resistance to ampicillin, carbenicillin, and related antibiotics
   5290..5394    -  promoter       AmpR promoter: bla
   5489..35      +  CDS            rop (fragment) (across the origin): Rop protein, which maintains plasmids at low copy number; rop
