[The description below was written by a language model from this plasmid's Addgene catalogue record and pLannotate feature annotations shown in this document.]
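Description:
pUC18T-mini-Tn7T-Gm-Pc-mCherry is a 5.5 kb mini-Tn7 delivery plasmid for fluorescently labelling bacterial cells with mCherry. It was assembled from the pUC18R6K-mini-Tn7T-Gm and pUC18T-mini-Tn7T backbones. In E. coli it replicates from a high-copy pUC-type ColE1 origin and is selected with ampicillin through the β-lactamase gene and its native promoter. An incP origin of transfer in the backbone allows the plasmid to be mobilised by conjugation into recipient species. The associated publication describes the series as improved tools for labelling Stenotrophomonas maltophilia.

The payload lies between the Tn7 left and right ends, which define the segment mobilised by the Tn7 transposition machinery. No transposase genes are annotated on this plasmid, so those functions would have to be supplied separately. Inside the element is a 711 bp synthetic mCherry gene, codon-optimised for Xanthomonadaceae and cloned between BamHI and SacI sites. According to the record, it is driven by a synthetic Pc promoter from the class III integron of Delftia acidovorans C17. The annotated integrase fragment immediately upstream of mCherry is consistent with this, because such promoters sit within integrase coding sequence.

The element also carries a gentamicin acetyltransferase gene (aacC1) with its own class 1 integron Pc promoter, which allows selection of recipients that have acquired the transposon. This marker is flanked by FRT sites, so it can be removed by FLP recombinase to leave a marker-free labelled strain. Lambda t0 and rrnB T1 terminators near the Tn7R end limit transcriptional read-through out of the element. The short lacZα, lacI, CmR, rop and bom fragments in the feature table are cloning remnants with no evident function.
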