Addgene plasmid #199247: pUC18T-mini-Tn7T-Gm-Pc-mCherry
Purpose: Fluorescent labelling of bacterial cells with mCherry
Depositing lab: Uwe Mamat. Depositing organization: Forschungszentrum Borstel. Publication: Improved mini-Tn7 Delivery Plasmids for Fluorescent Labeling of Stenotrophomonas maltophilia. Mamat U, Hein M, Grella D, Taylor CS, Scholzen T, Alio I, Streit WR, Huedo P, Coves X, Conchillo-Sole O, Gomez AC, Gibert I, Yero D, Schaible UE. Appl Environ Microbiol. 2023 May 17:e0031723. doi: 10.1128/aem.00317-23. PubMed 37195181.
Backbone
  Vector backbone: pUC18R6K-mini-Tn7T-Gm and pUC18T-mini-Tn7T
  Backbone size w/o insert (bp): 4778
  Total vector size (bp): 5489
  Vector type: Bacterial Expression
Growth in bacteria
  Bacterial resistance: Ampicillin, 100 μg/mL
  Growth temperature: 37°C
  Growth strain: DH5alpha
  Copy number: High Copy
Gene/Insert
  Gene/Insert name: Codon-optimized mCherry gene
  Species: Synthetic
  Insert size (bp): 711
  Mutation: Codon optimization for Xanthomonadaceae
  GenBank ID: WAK86292.1
  Promoter: Pc promoter from class III integron of Delftia acidovorans C17, synthetic
  Cloning method: Restriction Enzyme; 5′ cloning site BamHI (not destroyed); 3′ cloning site SacI (not destroyed)
  Sequencing primers: 5′ TACGAACCGAACAGGCTTATGTC; 3′ GTTGGCCGATTCATTAATGCAGC
Resource information
  A portion of this plasmid was derived from a plasmid made by: Synthetic codon-optimized gene
Terms and licenses: Academic/Nonprofit Terms; Industry Terms: Not Available to Industry
How to cite: pUC18T-mini-Tn7T-Gm-Pc-mCherry was a gift from Uwe Mamat (Addgene plasmid # 199247 ; http://n2t.net/addgene:199247 ; RRID:Addgene_199247)
